Addgene plasmid #21903: CHOP 4: Mouse CHOP-WT-9E10-pSRa
Depositing lab: David Ron. Depositing organization: NYU Grossman School of Medicine.
Backbone
  Vector backbone: pSRa
  Backbone size w/o insert (bp): 4534
  Vector type: Retroviral
  Selectable markers: Neomycin (select with G418)
Growth in bacteria
  Bacterial resistance: Ampicillin, 100 μg/mL
  Growth temperature: 37°C
  Growth strain: DH5alpha
  Copy number: Unknown
Gene/Insert
  Gene/Insert name: CHOP10
  Species: M. musculus (mouse)
  Insert size (bp): 605
  Entrez Gene: Ddit3 (a.k.a. AltDDIT3, CHOP-10, CHOP10, chop, gadd153)
  Tag / fusion protein: 9E10-myc (N terminal on insert)
  Cloning method: Restriction Enzyme; 5′ cloning site EcoRI (not destroyed); 3′ cloning site HindIII (unknown if destroyed)
  Sequencing primers: 5′ unknown; 3′ Neo-R
Terms and licenses: Academic/Nonprofit Terms; Industry Terms: Not Available to Industry
Depositor comments: pSRa and its associated helper plasmids are described in: Muller, AJ et al 1992 Mol Cell Biol 11:941, and helper plasmids were obtained from the lab of Dr. Owen Witte NB: From Addgene's sequencing results, there is a 6bp insertion into the insert of CHOP4 that is not in the depositor's sequence.
How to cite: CHOP 4: Mouse CHOP-WT-9E10-pSRa was a gift from David Ron (Addgene plasmid # 21903 ; http://n2t.net/addgene:21903 ; RRID:Addgene_21903)
