[The description below was written by a language model from this plasmid's Addgene catalogue record.]
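Description:
CHOP 4: Mouse CHOP-WT-9E10-pSRa is a retroviral expression plasmid built on the pSRa backbone (about 4.5 kb without insert) that carries wild-type mouse CHOP10, the product of the Ddit3 gene (also known as CHOP or gadd153). The roughly 605 bp insert was placed between EcoRI and HindIII sites; the EcoRI site is retained, while the fate of the HindIII site is not recorded. The coding sequence carries an N-terminal myc epitope recognised by the 9E10 monoclonal antibody, so the exogenous protein can be detected or immunoprecipitated and distinguished from endogenous CHOP. The plasmid is propagated in E. coli under ampicillin selection; its copy number is listed as unknown. A neomycin resistance marker allows G418 selection of transduced or transfected mammalian cells. The 3′ sequencing primer lies in the Neo gene, which suggests the marker sits downstream of the insert. The record does not state which promoter drives CHOP, and no feature table is available to confirm the LTRs, packaging signal or origin of replication.

As a retroviral vector, the construct is meant to be used with separate helper plasmids that supply viral functions in trans, as the depositor comments indicate, yielding particles that stably deliver the tagged CHOP cassette into target cells. Ddit3 encodes a C/EBP-family transcription factor associated with cellular stress and DNA damage responses, so the plasmid suits enforced expression of wild-type CHOP, although the record gives no specific application. The "WT" in the name suggests it may serve as a reference alongside variant constructs, but this is not stated. The repository's sequencing found a 6 bp insertion within the insert that is absent from the depositor's sequence.
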