>Addgene plasmid #21903 | CHOP 4: Mouse CHOP-WT-9E10-pSRa | depositor partial sequence | sequence record 10075 | Author sequence
GAATTCGAGCTCGGTACCCGGGGATCCGCCATGGAGCAAAAGCTGATTTCTGAGGAGGATCTGGCAGCTG
AGTCCCTGCCTTTCACCTTGGAGACGGTGTCCAGCTGGGAGCTGGAAGCCTGGTATGAGGATCTGCAGGA
GGTCCTGTCCTCAGATGAAATTGGGGGCACCTATATCTCATCCCCAGGAAACGAAGAGGAAGAATCAAAA
ACCTTCACTACTCTTGACCCTGCGTCCCTAGCTTGGCTGACAGAGGAGCCAGGGCCAACAGAGGTCACAC
GCACATCCCAAAGCCCTCGCTCTCCAGATTCCAGTCAGAGTTCTATGGCCCAGGAGGAAGAGGAGGAAGA
GCAAGGAAGAACTAGGAAACGGAAACAGAGTGGTCAGTGCCCAGCCCGGCCTGGGAAGCAACGCATGAAG
GAGAAGGAGCAGGAGAACGAGCGGAAAGTGGCACAGCTAGCTGAAGAGAACGAGCGGCTCAAGCAGGAAA
TCGAGCGCCTGACCAGGGAGGTGGAGACCACACGGCGGGCTCTGATCGACCGCATGGTCAGCCTGCACCA
AGCATGAACAGTGGGCATCACCTCGACCTGCAGGCATGCAAGCTT
