>Addgene plasmid #21903 | CHOP 4: Mouse CHOP-WT-9E10-pSRa | addgene partial sequence | sequence record 27650 | 21903 with mDdit3-R
CTCTGTTTCCGTTTCCTAGTTCTTCCTTGCTCTTCCTCCTCTTCCTCCTGGGCCATAGAACTCTGACTGG
AATCTGGAGAGCGAGGGCTTTGGGATGTGCGTGTGACCTCTGTTGGCCCTGGCTCCTCTGTCAGCCAAGC
TAGGGACGCAGGGTCAAGAGTAGTGAAGGTTTTTGATTCTTCCTCTTCGTTTCCTGGGGATGAGATATAG
GTGCCCCCAATTTCATCTGAGGACAGGACCTCCTGCAGATCCTCATACCAGGCTTCCAGCTCCCAGCTGG
ACACCGTCTCCAAGGTGAAAGGCAGGGACTCAGCTGCCCCTCCCAGATCCTCCTCAGAAATCAGCTTTTG
CTCCATGGCGGATCCCCGGGTACCGAGCTCGAATTCCGCAGACAAGACGCGCGGCTTCGGTTCCAAACCG
AAAGCAAAAATTCAGACGGAGGCGGGAACTGTTTTAGGTTCTCGTCTCCTACCAGAACCACATATCCTGA
CGGGGTCGGATTCCACATCGACTCCCTTCCTCAGGTCGGGCCACAAAAACGGCCCCCAAAGTCCCTGGGA
CGTCTCCCAGGGTTGCGGCCGGGTGTTCAGAACTCGTCAGTTCCACCACGGGTCCGCCAGATACAGAGCT
AGTTAGCTAACTAGTACAGACGCAGGCGCATAACANNNAACATAGACACTAAACA
