>Addgene plasmid #21903 | CHOP 4: Mouse CHOP-WT-9E10-pSRa | addgene partial sequence | sequence record 27651 | 21903 with Neo-R
CTGCGTGCAATCCATCTTGTTCAATCATGCGAAACGATCCTCATCCTGTCTCTTGATCAGATCTGCGGCA
CGCTGTTGACGCTGTTAAGCGGGTCGCTGCAGGGTCGCTCGGTGTTCGAGGCCACACGCGTCACCTTAAT
ATGCGAAGTGGACCTGGGACCGCGCCGCCCCGACTGCATCTGCGTGTTCGAATTAATTCGCCAATGACAA
GACGCTGGGCGGGGTTTGTGTCATCATAGAACTAAAGACATGCAAATATATTTCTTCCGGGGACACCGCC
AGCAAACGCGAGCAACGGGCCACGGGGATGAAGCAGCTGCGCCACTCCCTGAAGCTCCTGCAGTCCCTCG
CGCCTCCGGGTGACAAGATAGTGTACCTGTGCCCCGTCCTGGTGTTTGTCGCCCAACGGACGCTCCGCGT
CAGCCGCGTGACCCGGCTCGTCCCGCAGAAGGTCTCCGGTAATATCACCGCAGTCGTGCGGATGCTCCAG
AGCCTGTCCACGTATACGGTCCCCATGGAGCCTAGGACCCAGCGAGCCCGTCGCCGCCGCGGCGGCGCCG
CCCGGGGGTCTGCGAGCAGACCGAAAAGGTCACACTCTGGGGCGCGCGACCCGCCCGAGTCAGCGGC
